Addgene plasmid #45642: pcDNA3 RLUC POLIRES FLUC
Purpose: Bicistronic reporter plasmid expressing Renilla luciferase and firefly luciferase in mammalian cells.
Depositing lab: Nahum Sonenberg. Depositing organization: McGill University. Publication: 4E-BP3, a new member of the eukaryotic initiation factor 4E-binding protein family. Poulin F, Gingras AC, Olsen H, Chevalier S, Sonenberg N. J Biol Chem. 1998 May 29;273(22):14002-7. 10.1074/jbc.273.22.14002 PubMed 9593750.
Backbone
  Vector backbone: pcDNA3
  Backbone manufacturer: Invitrogen
  Backbone size w/o insert (bp): 5350
  Vector type: Mammalian Expression, Luciferase
  Selectable markers: Neomycin (select with G418)
Growth in bacteria
  Bacterial resistance: Ampicillin, 100 μg/mL
  Growth temperature: 37°C
  Growth strain: DH5alpha
  Copy number: High Copy
Gene/Insert
  Gene/Insert name: RLUC - IRES - FLUC (alt name: Renilla luciferase - IRES - Firefly luciferase)
  Insert size (bp): 3370
  GenBank ID: RLUC (1.13.12.5), FLUC (1.13.12.7), PVIRES (M12197)
  Cloning method: Restriction Enzyme; 5′ cloning site NheI (not destroyed); 3′ cloning site XhoI (not destroyed)
  Sequencing primers: 5′ CMV-F; 3′ BGH-rev
Terms and licenses: Academic/Nonprofit Terms; Industry Terms: Not Available to Industry
Depositor comments: The bicistronic reporter plasmid pcDNA3-RLUC-POLIRES-FLUC was generated by subcloning the coding sequence for firefly luciferase (FLUC) from pGEM-LUC (Promega Biotech Inc.), the coding sequence for Renilla reniformis luciferase (RLUC) from pRL-CMV (Promega) and the complete poliovirus type II Lansing 5′-untranslated region (UTR) (poliovirus internal ribosome entry site, POLIRES, nucleotides 1–737) into pcDNA3. Translation of the RLUC cistron is cap-dependent, whereas that of the FLUC cistron is directed by the poliovirus IRES and is therefore cap-independent. RLUC is between NheI and XbaI. Polio IRES is between HindIII and EcoRV. FLUC is between BamHI and XhoI. See Author's Map for more detail.
How to cite: pcDNA3 RLUC POLIRES FLUC was a gift from Nahum Sonenberg (Addgene plasmid # 45642 ; http://n2t.net/addgene:45642 ; RRID:Addgene_45642)
