[The description below was written by a language model from this plasmid's Addgene catalogue record and pLannotate feature annotations shown in this document.]
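Description:
pcDNA3 RLUC POLIRES FLUC is a bicistronic dual-luciferase reporter built in the pcDNA3 mammalian expression backbone. In bacteria it is maintained as a high-copy plasmid through a ColE1/pUC-type origin and selected with ampicillin via the β-lactamase gene. An f1 origin is also present. For mammalian cells, an SV40 early promoter drives the neomycin phosphotransferase gene, terminated by an SV40 poly(A) signal, which allows G418 selection of stable transfectants.

The roughly 3.4 kb insert sits between the CMV immediate-early enhancer/promoter and the bovine growth hormone polyadenylation signal, so a single mRNA carries both reporters. The first cistron encodes Renilla reniformis luciferase. It is followed by the complete 5′ untranslated region of poliovirus type 2 Lansing, annotated in the sequence as the enterovirus 5′ cloverleaf element and the picornavirus IRES, and then by the firefly (Photinus pyralis) luciferase coding sequence. Ribosomes reach the Renilla cistron by conventional cap-dependent scanning, whereas the firefly cistron is translated by internal entry at the poliovirus IRES and is therefore cap-independent. Flanking T7 and SP6 promoters from the backbone are also annotated, with T7 oriented to transcribe the bicistronic cassette. A few short annotated fragments (HIV-1 LTR, ble, lacI, bom) look like partial matches or backbone remnants rather than functional parts.

Comparing the two luciferase activities from the same transcript reports the relative efficiency of cap-dependent versus IRES-driven translation. This suits studies of factors that modulate eIF4E-dependent initiation, such as the 4E-binding proteins examined in the associated publication.
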