Features (pLannotate 1.2.2; 24 found; start..end, strand, type, name):
      1..380     +  enhancer       CMV enhancer: human cytomegalovirus immediate early enhancer
    381..584     +  promoter       CMV promoter: human cytomegalovirus (CMV) immediate early promoter
    580..613     +  LTR            5' LTR (truncated) (fragment): truncated 5' long terminal repeat (LTR) from HIV-1
    629..647     +  promoter       T7 promoter: promoter for bacteriophage T7 RNA polymerase
    673..1608    +  CDS            Rluc: luciferase from the anthozoan coelenterate Renilla reniformis (sea pansy)
   1642..1732    +  ncRNA          Entero 5 CRE: Accession: RF00386 - Enterovirus 5' cloverleaf cis-acting replication element
   2034..2285    +  ncRNA          IRES Picorna: Accession: RF00229 - Picornavirus internal ribosome entry site (IRES)
   2420..4069    +  CDS            LUCI_PHOPY: Experimental evidence at protein level: Swiss-Prot protein existence level 1. Produces green light with a wavelength of 562 nm. From Photinus pyralis (Common eastern firefly) (Lampyris pyralis).
   4155..4173    -  promoter       SP6 promoter: promoter for bacteriophage SP6 RNA polymerase
   4199..4423    +  polyA_signal   bGH poly(A) signal: bovine growth hormone polyadenylation signal
   4427..4448    +  promoter       SV40 promoter (fragment): SV40 enhancer and early promoter
   4469..4897    +  rep_origin     f1 ori (sequence partly withheld): f1 bacteriophage origin of replication; arrow indicates direction of (+) strand synthesis
   4911..5240    +  promoter       SV40 promoter: SV40 enhancer and early promoter
   5307..6098    +  CDS            neo: KKA2_KLEPN - Also known as kan, nptII. Experimental evidence at protein level: Swiss-Prot protein existence level 1. Resistance to kanamycin, neomycin, paromomycin, ribostamycin, butirosin and gentamicin B. From Klebsiella pneumoniae.
   6122..6280    +  CDS            ble (fragment): BLE_KLEPN - Experimental evidence at protein level: Swiss-Prot protein existence level 1. Binding protein with a strong affinity to the bleomycin family of antibiotics. Binds to CL990; an antimitotic-antibiotic compound. From Klebsiella pneumoniae.
   6275..6396    +  polyA_signal   SV40 poly(A) signal: SV40 polyadenylation signal
   6469..6485    -  protein_bind   lac operator: The lac repressor binds to the lac operator to inhibit transcription in E. coli. This inhibition can be relieved by adding lactose or isopropyl-β-D-thiogalactopyranoside (IPTG). lac repressor encoded by lacI
   6493..6523    -  promoter       lac promoter: promoter for the E. coli lac operon
   6538..6559    -  protein_bind   CAP binding site: CAP binding activates transcription in the presence of cAMP. E. coli catabolite activator protein
   6572..6664    -  CDS            lacI (fragment): lac repressor; lacI; The lac repressor binds to the lac operator to inhibit transcription in E. coli. This inhibition can be relieved by adding lactose or isopropyl-β-D-thiogalactopyranoside (IPTG).
   6847..7435    -  rep_origin     ori: high-copy-number ColE1/pMB1/pBR322/pUC origin of replication
   7606..8466    -  CDS            AmpR: β-lactamase; bla; confers resistance to ampicillin, carbenicillin, and related antibiotics
   8467..8571    -  promoter       AmpR promoter: bla
   8630..8682    -  misc_feature   bom (fragment): basis of mobility region from pBR322
>Addgene plasmid #45642 | pcDNA3 RLUC POLIRES FLUC | addgene full sequence | sequence record 201343 | Addgene NGS Result
GACATTGATTATTGACTAGTTATTAATAGTAATCAATTACGGGGTCATTAGTTCATAGCCCATATATGGA
GTTCCGCGTTACATAACTTACGGTAAATGGCCCGCCTGGCTGACCGCCCAACGACCCCCGCCCATTGACG
TCAATAATGACGTATGTTCCCATAGTAACGCCAATAGGGACTTTCCATTGACGTCAATGGGTGGAGTATT
TACGGTAAACTGCCCACTTGGCAGTACATCAAGTGTATCATATGCCAAGTACGCCCCCTATTGACGTCAA
TGACGGTAAATGGCCCGCCTGGCATTATGCCCAGTACATGACCTTATGGGACTTTCCTACTTGGCAGTAC
ATCTACGTATTAGTCATCGCTATTACCATGGTGATGCGGTTTTGGCAGTACATCAATGGGCGTGGATAGC
GGTTTGACTCACGGGGATTTCCAAGTCTCCACCCCATTGACGTCAATGGGAGTTTGTTTTGGCACCAAAA
TCAACGGGACTTTCCAAAATGTCGTAACAACTCCGCCCCATTGACGCAAATGGGCGGTAGGCGTGTACGG
TGGGAGGTCTATATAAGCAGAGCTCTCTGGCTAACTAGAGAACCCACTGCTTACTGGCTTATCGAAATTA
ATACGACTCACTATAGGGAGACCCAAGCTTGGGCTAGCCACCATGACTTCGAAAGTTTATGATCCAGAAC
AAAGGAAACGGATGATAACTGGTCCGCAGTGGTGGGCCAGATGTAAACAAATGAATGTTCTTGATTCATT
TATTAATTATTATGATTCAGAAAAACATGCAGAAAATGCTGTTATTTTTTTACATGGTAACGCGGCCTCT
TCTTATTTATGGCGACATGTTGTGCCACATATTGAGCCAGTAGCGCGGTGTATTATACCAGACCTTATTG
GTATGGGCAAATCAGGCAAATCTGGTAATGGTTCTTATAGGTTACTTGATCATTACAAATATCTTACTGC
ATGGTTTGAACTTCTTAATTTACCAAAGAAGATCATTTTTGTCGGCCATGATTGGGGTGCTTGTTTGGCA
TTTCATTATAGCTATGAGCATCAAGATAAGATCAAAGCAATAGTTCACGCTGAAAGTGTAGTAGATGTGA
TTGAATCATGGGATGAATGGCCTGATATTGAAGAAGATATTGCGTTGATCAAATCTGAAGAAGGAGAAAA
AATGGTTTTGGAGAATAACTTCTTCGTGGAAACCATGTTGCCATCAAAAATCATGAGAAAGTTAGAACCA
GAAGAATTTGCAGCATATCTTGAACCATTCAAAGAGAAAGGTGAAGTTCGTCGTCCAACATTATCATGGC
CTCGTGAAATCCCGTTAGTAAAAGGTGGTAAACCTGACGTTGTACAAATTGTTAGGAATTATAATGCTTA
TCTACGTGCAAGTGATGATTTACCAAAAATGTTTATTGAATCGGACCCAGGATTCTTTTCCAATGCTATT
GTTGAAGGTGCCAAGAAGTTTCCTAATACTGAATTTGTCAAAGTAAAAGGTCTTCATTTTTCGCAAGAAG
ATGCACCTGATGAAATGGGAAAATATATCAAATCGTTCGTTGAGCGAGTTCTCAAAAATGAACAATAATT
CTAGAGCGGCCCCCAAGCTTGGGCTGCAGGTCTTAAAACAGCTCTGGGGTTGTACCCACCCCAGAGGCCC
ACGTGGCGGCTAGTACTCCGGTATTGCGGTACCTTTGTACGCCTGTTTTATACTCCCTTCCCCCGTAACT
TAGAAGCACAATGTCCAAGTTCAATAGGAGGGGGTACAAACCAGTACCACCACGAACAAGCACTTCTGTT
CCCCCGGTGAGGCTGTATAGGCTGTTTCCACGGCTAAAAGCGGCTGATCCGTTATCCGCTCATGTACTTC
GAGAAGCCTAGTATCACCTTGGAATCTTCGATGCGTTGCGCTCAACACTCAACCCCAGAGTGTAGCTTAG
GTCGATGAGTCTGGACGTTCCTCACCGGCGACGGTGGTCCAGGCTGCGTTGGCGGCCTACCTGTGGCCCA
AAGCCACAGGACGCTAGTTGTGAACAAGGTGTGAAGAGCCTATTGAGCTACCTGAGAGTCCTCCGGCCCC
TGAATGCGGCTAATCCTAACCACGGAGCAGGCAGTGGCAATCCAGCGACCAGCCTGTCGTAACGCGCAAG
TTCGTGGCGGAACCGACTACTTTGGGTGTCCGTGTTTCCTTTTATTTTTACAATGGCTGCTTATGGTGAC
AATCATTGATTGTTATCATAAAGCAAATTGGATTGGCCATCCGGTGAGAATTTGATTATTAAATTACTCT
CTTGTTGGGATTGCTCCTTTGAAATCTTGTGCACTCACACCTATTGGAATTACCTCATTGTTAAGATATC
CATCACACTGGCGGCCGCATCTAGAGGGCCCGGATCCAAATGGAAGACGCCAAAAACATAAAGAAAGGCC
CGGCGCCATTCTATCCTCTAGAGGATGGAACCGCTGGAGAGCAACTGCATAAGGCTATGAAGAGATACGC
CCTGGTTCCTGGAACAATTGCTTTTACAGATGCACATATCGAGGTGAACATCACGTACGCGGAATACTTC
GAAATGTCCGTTCGGTTGGCAGAAGCTATGAAACGATATGGGCTGAATACAAATCACAGAATCGTCGTAT
GCAGTGAAAACTCTCTTCAATTCTTTATGCCGGTGTTGGGCGCGTTATTTATCGGAGTTGCAGTTGCGCC
CGCGAACGACATTTATAATGAACGTGAATTGCTCAACAGTATGAACATTTCGCAGCCTACCGTAGTGTTT
GTTTCCAAAAAGGGGTTGCAAAAAATTTTGAACGTGCAAAAAAAATTACCAATAATCCAGAAAATTATTA
TCATGGATTCTAAAACGGATTACCAGGGATTTCAGTCGATGTACACGTTCGTCACATCTCATCTACCTCC
CGGTTTTAATGAATACGATTTTGTACCAGAGTCCTTTGATCGTGACAAAACAATTGCACTGATAATGAAT
TCCTCTGGATCTACTGGGTTACCTAAGGGTGTGGCCCTTCCGCATAGAACTGCCTGCGTCAGATTCTCGC
ATGCCAGAGATCCTATTTTTGGCAATCAAATCATTCCGGATACTGCGATTTTAAGTGTTGTTCCATTCCA
TCACGGTTTTGGAATGTTTACTACACTCGGATATTTGATATGTGGATTTCGAGTCGTCTTAATGTATAGA
TTTGAAGAAGAGCTGTTTTTACGATCCCTTCAGGATTACAAAATTCAAAGTGCGTTGCTAGTACCAACCC
TATTTTCATTCTTCGCCAAAAGCACTCTGATTGACAAATACGATTTATCTAATTTACACGAAATTGCTTC
TGGGGGCGCACCTCTTTCGAAAGAAGTCGGGGAAGCGGTTGCAAAACGCTTCCATCTTCCAGGGATACGA
CAAGGATATGGGCTCACTGAGACTACATCAGCTATTCTGATTACACCCGAGGGGGATGATAAACCGGGCG
CGGTCGGTAAAGTTGTTCCATTTTTTGAAGCGAAGGTTGTGGATCTGGATACCGGGAAAACGCTGGGCGT
TAATCAGAGAGGCGAATTATGTGTCAGAGGACCTATGATTATGTCCGGTTATGTAAACAATCCGGAAGCG
ACCAACGCCTTGATTGACAAGGATGGATGGCTACATTCTGGAGACATAGCTTACTGGGACGAAGACGAAC
ACTTCTTCATAGTTGACCGCTTGAAGTCTTTAATTAAATACAAAGGATATCAGGTGGCCCCCGCTGAATT
GGAATCGATATTGTTACAACACCCCAACATCTTCGACGCGGGCGTGGCAGGTCTTCCCGACGATGACGCC
GGTGAACTTCCCGCCGCCGTTGTTGTTTTGGAGCACGGAAAGACGATGACGGAAAAAGAGATCGTGGATT
ACGTCGCCAGTCAAGTAACAACCGCGAAAAAGTTGCGCGGAGGAGTTGTGTTTGTGGACGAAGTACCGAA
AGGTCTTACCGGAAAACTCGACGCAAGAAAAATCAGAGAGATCCTCATAAAGGCCAAGAAGGGCGGAAAG
TCCAAATTGTAAAATGTAACTGTATTCAGCGATGACGAAATTCTTAGCTATTGTAATCCTCCGAGGCCTC
GAGCATGCATCTAGAGGGCCCTATTCTATAGTGTCACCTAAATGCTAGAGCTCGCTGATCAGCCTCGACT
GTGCCTTCTAGTTGCCAGCCATCTGTTGTTTGCCCCTCCCCCGTGCCTTCCTTGACCCTGGAAGGTGCCA
CTCCCACTGTCCTTTCCTAATAAAATGAGGAAATTGCATCGCATTGTCTGAGTAGGTGTCATTCTATTCT
GGGGGGTGGGGTGGGGCAGGACAGCAAGGGGGAGGATTGGGAAGACAATAGCAGGCATGCTGGGGATGCG
GTGGGCTCTATGGCTTCTGAGGCGGAAAGAACCAGCTGGGGCTCTAGGGGGTATCCCC
[124 nt withheld, positions 4469-4592]
C
[91 nt withheld, positions 4594-4684]
A
[49 nt withheld, positions 4686-4734]
CCTTTGACGTTGGAGTCCACGTTCTTT
[37 nt withheld, positions 4762-4798]
ACCCTATCTCGGTCTATTCTTTTGATTTATAAGGGATTTTGCCGATTTCGGCCTATTGGTTAAAAAATGA
GCTGATTTAACAAAAATTTAACGCGAATTAATTCTGTGGAATGTGTGTCAGTTAGGGTGTGGAAAGTCCC
CAGGCTCCCCAGCAGGCAGAAGTATGCAAAGCATGCATCTCAATTAGTCAGCAACCAGGTGTGGAAAGTC
CCCAGGCTCCCCAGCAGGCAGAAGTATGCAAAGCATGCATCTCAATTAGTCAGCAACCATAGTCCCGCCC
CTAACTCCGCCCATCCCGCCCCTAACTCCGCCCAGTTCCGCCCATTCTCCGCCCCATGGCTGACTAATTT
TTTTTATTTATGCAGAGGCCGAGGCCGCCTCTGCCTCTGAGCTATTCCAGAAGTAGTGAGGAGGCTTTTT
TGGAGGCCTAGGCTTTTGCAAAAAGCTCCCGGGAGCTTGTATATCCATTTTCGGATCTGATCAAGAGACA
GGATGAGGATCGTTTCGCATGATTGAACAAGATGGATTGCACGCAGGTTCTCCGGCCGCTTGGGTGGAGA
GGCTATTCGGCTATGACTGGGCACAACAGACAATCGGCTGCTCTGATGCCGCCGTGTTCCGGCTGTCAGC
GCAGGGGCGCCCGGTTCTTTTTGTCAAGACCGACCTGTCCGGTGCCCTGAATGAACTGCAGGACGAGGCA
GCGCGGCTATCGTGGCTGGCCACGACGGGCGTTCCTTGCGCAGCTGTGCTCGACGTTGTCACTGAAGCGG
GAAGGGACTGGCTGCTATTGGGCGAAGTGCCGGGGCAGGATCTCCTGTCATCTCACCTTGCTCCTGCCGA
GAAAGTATCCATCATGGCTGATGCAATGCGGCGGCTGCATACGCTTGATCCGGCTACCTGCCCATTCGAC
CACCAAGCGAAACATCGCATCGAGCGAGCACGTACTCGGATGGAAGCCGGTCTTGTCGATCAGGATGATC
TGGACGAAGAGCATCAGGGGCTCGCGCCAGCCGAACTGTTCGCCAGGCTCAAGGCGCGCATGCCCGACGG
CGAGGATCTCGTCGTGACCCATGGCGATGCCTGCTTGCCGAATATCATGGTGGAAAATGGCCGCTTTTCT
GGATTCATCGACTGTGGCCGGCTGGGTGTGGCGGACCGCTATCAGGACATAGCGTTGGCTACCCGTGATA
TTGCTGAAGAGCTTGGCGGCGAATGGGCTGACCGCTTCCTCGTGCTTTACGGTATCGCCGCTCCCGATTC
GCAGCGCATCGCCTTCTATCGCCTTCTTGACGAGTTCTTCTGAGCGGGACTCTGGGGTTCGAAATGACCG
ACCAAGCGACGCCCAACCTGCCATCACGAGATTTCGATTCCACCGCCGCCTTCTATGAAAGGTTGGGCTT
CGGAATCGTTTTCCGGGACGCCGGCTGGATGATCCTCCAGCGCGGGGATCTCATGCTGGAGTTCTTCGCC
CACCCCAACTTGTTTATTGCAGCTTATAATGGTTACAAATAAAGCAATAGCATCACAAATTTCACAAATA
AAGCATTTTTTTCACTGCATTCTAGTTGTGGTTTGTCCAAACTCATCAATGTATCTTATCATGTCTGTAT
ACCGTCGACCTCTAGCTAGAGCTTGGCGTAATCATGGTCATAGCTGTTTCCTGTGTGAAATTGTTATCCG
CTCACAATTCCACACAACATACGAGCCGGAAGCATAAAGTGTAAAGCCTGGGGTGCCTAATGAGTGAGCT
AACTCACATTAATTGCGTTGCGCTCACTGCCCGCTTTCCAGTCGGGAAACCTGTCGTGCCAGCTGCATTA
ATGAATCGGCCAACGCGCGGGGAGAGGCGGTTTGCGTATTGGGCGCTCTTCCGCTTCCTCGCTCACTGAC
TCGCTGCGCTCGGTCGTTCGGCTGCGGCGAGCGGTATCAGCTCACTCAAAGGCGGTAATACGGTTATCCA
CAGAATCAGGGGATAACGCAGGAAAGAACATGTGAGCAAAAGGCCAGCAAAAGGCCAGGAACCGTAAAAA
GGCCGCGTTGCTGGCGTTTTTCCATAGGCTCCGCCCCCCTGACGAGCATCACAAAAATCGACGCTCAAGT
CAGAGGTGGCGAAACCCGACAGGACTATAAAGATACCAGGCGTTTCCCCCTGGAAGCTCCCTCGTGCGCT
CTCCTGTTCCGACCCTGCCGCTTACCGGATACCTGTCCGCCTTTCTCCCTTCGGGAAGCGTGGCGCTTTC
TCATAGCTCACGCTGTAGGTATCTCAGTTCGGTGTAGGTCGTTCGCTCCAAGCTGGGCTGTGTGCACGAA
CCCCCCGTTCAGCCCGACCGCTGCGCCTTATCCGGTAACTATCGTCTTGAGTCCAACCCGGTAAGACACG
ACTTATCGCCACTGGCAGCAGCCACTGGTAACAGGATTAGCAGAGCGAGGTATGTAGGCGGTGCTACAGA
GTTCTTGAAGTGGTGGCCTAACTACGGCTACACTAGAAGAACAGTATTTGGTATCTGCGCTCTGCTGAAG
CCAGTTACCTTCGGAAAAAGAGTTGGTAGCTCTTGATCCGGCAAACAAACCACCGCTGGTAGCGGTGGTT
TTTTTGTTTGCAAGCAGCAGATTACGCGCAGAAAAAAAGGATCTCAAGAAGATCCTTTGATCTTTTCTAC
GGGGTCTGACGCTCAGTGGAACGAAAACTCACGTTAAGGGATTTTGGTCATGAGATTATCAAAAAGGATC
TTCACCTAGATCCTTTTAAATTAAAAATGAAGTTTTAAATCAATCTAAAGTATATATGAGTAAACTTGGT
CTGACAGTTACCAATGCTTAATCAGTGAGGCACCTATCTCAGCGATCTGTCTATTTCGTTCATCCATAGT
TGCCTGACTCCCCGTCGTGTAGATAACTACGATACGGGAGGGCTTACCATCTGGCCCCAGTGCTGCAATG
ATACCGCGAGACCCACGCTCACCGGCTCCAGATTTATCAGCAATAAACCAGCCAGCCGGAAGGGCCGAGC
GCAGAAGTGGTCCTGCAACTTTATCCGCCTCCATCCAGTCTATTAATTGTTGCCGGGAAGCTAGAGTAAG
TAGTTCGCCAGTTAATAGTTTGCGCAACGTTGTTGCCATTGCTACAGGCATCGTGGTGTCACGCTCGTCG
TTTGGTATGGCTTCATTCAGCTCCGGTTCCCAACGATCAAGGCGAGTTACATGATCCCCCATGTTGTGCA
AAAAAGCGGTTAGCTCCTTCGGTCCTCCGATCGTTGTCAGAAGTAAGTTGGCCGCAGTGTTATCACTCAT
GGTTATGGCAGCACTGCATAATTCTCTTACTGTCATGCCATCCGTAAGATGCTTTTCTGTGACTGGTGAG
TACTCAACCAAGTCATTCTGAGAATAGTGTATGCGGCGACCGAGTTGCTCTTGCCCGGCGTCAATACGGG
ATAATACCGCGCCACATAGCAGAACTTTAAAAGTGCTCATCATTGGAAAACGTTCTTCGGGGCGAAAACT
CTCAAGGATCTTACCGCTGTTGAGATCCAGTTCGATGTAACCCACTCGTGCACCCAACTGATCTTCAGCA
TCTTTTACTTTCACCAGCGTTTCTGGGTGAGCAAAAACAGGAAGGCAAAATGCCGCAAAAAAGGGAATAA
GGGCGACACGGAAATGTTGAATACTCATACTCTTCCTTTTTCAATATTATTGAAGCATTTATCAGGGTTA
TTGTCTCATGAGCGGATACATATTTGAATGTATTTAGAAAAATAAACAAATAGGGGTTCCGCGCACATTT
CCCCGAAAAGTGCCACCTGACGTCGACGGATCGGGAGATCTCCCGATCCCCTATGGTGCACTCTCAGTAC
AATCTGCTCTGATGCCGCATAGTTAAGCCAGTATCTGCTCCCTGCTTGTGTGTTGGAGGTCGCTGAGTAG
TGCGCGAGCAAAATTTAAGCTACAACAAGGCAAGGCTTGACCGACAATTGCATGAAGAATCTGCTTAGGG
TTAGGCGTTTTGCGCTGCTTCGCGATGTACGGGCCAGATATACGCGTT
