>Addgene plasmid #45642 | pcDNA3 RLUC POLIRES FLUC | addgene partial sequence | sequence record 65009 | BGH-rev 5'-TAGAAGGCACAGTCGAGG-3'
ACTATAGAATAGGGCCCTCTAGATGCATGCTCGAGGCCTCGGAGGATTACAATAGCTAAGAATTTCGTCA
TCGCTGAATACAGTTACATTTTACAATTTGGACTTTCCGCCCTTCTTGGCCTTTATGAGGATCTCTCTGA
TTTTTCTTGCGTCGAGTTTTCCGGTAAGACCTTTCGGTACTTCGTCCACAAACACAACTCCTCCGCGCAA
CTTTTTCGCGGTTGTTACTTGACTGGCGACGTAATCCACGATCTCTTTTTCCGTCATCGTCTTTCCGTGC
TCCAAAACAACAACGGCGGCGGGAAGTTCACCGGCGTCATCGTCGGGAAGACCTGCCACGCCCGCGTCGA
AGATGTTGGGGTGTTGTAACAATATCGATTCCAATTCAGCGGGGGCCACCTGATATCCTTTGTATTTAAT
TAAAGACTTCAAGCGGTCAACTATGAAGAAGTGTTCGTCTTCGTCCCAGTAAGCTATGTCTCCAGAATGT
AGCCATCCATCCTTGTCAATCAAGGCGTTGGTCGCTTCCGGATTGTTTACATAACCGGACATAATCATAG
GTCCTCTGACACATAATTCGCCTCTCTGATTAACGCCCAGCGTTTTCCCGGTATCCAGATCCACAACCTT
CGCTTCAAAAAATGGAACAACTTTACCGACCGCGCCCGGTTTATCATCCCCCTCGGGTGTAATCAGAATA
GCTGATGTAGTCTCAGTGAGCCCATATCCTTGTCGTATCCCTGGAAGATGGAAGCGTTTTGCAACCGCTT
CCCCGACTTCTTTCGAAAGAGGTGCGCCCCCAGAAGCAATTTCGTGTAAATTAGATAAATCGTATTTGTC
AATCAGAGTGCTTTTGGCGAAGAATGAAAATAGGGTTGGTACTAGCAACGCACTTTGAATTTTGTAATCC
TGAAGGGATCGTAAAAACAGCTCTTCTTCA
