>Addgene plasmid #45642 | pcDNA3 RLUC POLIRES FLUC | addgene partial sequence | sequence record 66135 | CMV-F 5'-CGCAAATGGGCGGTAGGCGTG-3'
AGCAGAGCTCTCTGGCTAACTAGAGAACCCACTGCTTACTGGCTTATCGAAATTAATACGACTCACTATA
GGGAGACCCAAGCTTGGGCTAGCCACCATGACTTCGAAAGTTTATGATCCAGAACAAAGGAAACGGATGA
TAACTGGTCCGCAGTGGTGGGCCAGATGTAAACAAATGAATGTTCTTGATTCATTTATTAATTATTATGA
TTCAGAAAAACATGCAGAAAATGCTGTTATTTTTTTACATGGTAACGCGGCCTCTTCTTATTTATGGCGA
CATGTTGTGCCACATATTGAGCCAGTAGCGCGGTGTATTATACCAGACCTTATTGGTATGGGCAAATCAG
GCAAATCTGGTAATGGTTCTTATAGGTTACTTGATCATTACAAATATCTTACTGCATGGTTTGAACTTCT
TAATTTACCAAAGAAGATCATTTTTGTCGGCCATGATTGGGGTGCTTGTTTGGCATTTCATTATAGCTAT
GAGCATCAAGATAAGATCAAAGCAATAGTTCACGCTGAAAGTGTAGTAGATGTGATTGAATCATGGGATG
AATGGCCTGATATTGAAGAAGATATTGCGTTGATCAAATCTGAAGAAGGAGAAAAAATGGTTTTGGAGAA
TAACTTCTTCGTGGAAACCATGTTGCCATCAAAAATCATGAGAAAGTTAGAACCAGAAGAATTTGCAGCA
TATCTTGAACCATTCAAAGAGAAAGGTGAAGTTCGTCGTCCAACATTATCATGGCCTCGTGAAATCCCGT
TAGTAAAAGGTGGTAAACCTGACGTTGTACAAATTGTTAGGAATTATAATGCTTATCTACGTGCAAGTGA
TGATTTACCAAAAATGTTTATTGAATCGGACCCAGGATTCTTTTCCAATGCT
