>Addgene plasmid #45642 | pcDNA3 RLUC POLIRES FLUC | addgene partial sequence | sequence record 66138 | LucNRev 5'-CCTTATGCAGTTGCTCTCC-3'
AATGGCGCCGGGCCTTTCTTTATGTTTTTGGCGTCTTCCATTTGGATCCGGGCCCTCTAGATGCGGCCGC
CAGTGTGATGGATATCTTAACAATGAGGTAATTCCAATAGGTGTGAGTGCACAAGATTTCAAAGGAGCAA
TCCCAACAAGAGAGTAATTTAATAATCAAATTCTCACCGGATGGCCAATCCAATTTGCTTTATGATAACA
ATCAATGATTGTCACCATAAGCAGCCATTGTAAAAATAAAAGGAAACACGGACACCCAAAGTAGTCGGTT
CCGCCACGAACTTGCGCGTTACGACAGGCTGGTCGCTGGATTGCCACTGCCTGCTCCGTGGTTAGGATTA
GCCGCATTCAGGGGCCGGAGGACTCTCAGGTAGCTCAATAGGCTCTTCACACCTTGTTCACAACTAGCGT
CCTGTGGCTTTGGGCCACAGGTAGGCCGCCAACGCAGCCTGGACCACCGTCGCCGGTGAGGAACGTCCAG
ACTCATCGACCTAAGCTACACTCTGGGGTTGAGTGTTGAGCGCAACGCATCGAAGATTCCAAGGTGATAC
TAGGCTTCTCGAAGTACATGAGCGGATAACGGATCAGCCGCTTTTAGCCGTGGAAACAGCCTATACAGCC
TCACCGGGGGAACAGAAGTGCTTGTTCGTGGTGGTACTGGTTTGTACCCCCTCCTATTGAACTTGGACAT
TGTGCTTCTAAGTTACGGGGGAAGGGAGTATAAAACAGGCGTACAAAGGTACCGCAATACCGGAGTACTA
GCCGCCACGTGGGCCTCTGGGGTGGGTACAACCCCAGAGCTGTTTTAAGACCTGCAGCCCAAGCTTGGGG
GCCGCTCT
