>Addgene plasmid #45642 | pcDNA3 RLUC POLIRES FLUC | addgene partial sequence | sequence record 66139 | Rluc-F 5'-ccaggattcttttccaatgc-3'
TTTGTCAAAGTAAAAGGTCTTCATTTTTCGCAAGAAGATGCACCTGATGAAATGGGAAAATATATCAAAT
CGTTCGTTGAGCGAGTTCTCAAAAATGAACAATAATTCTAGAGCGGCCCCCAAGCTTGGGCTGCAGGTCT
TAAAACAGCTCTGGGGTTGTACCCACCCCAGAGGCCCACGTGGCGGCTAGTACTCCGGTATTGCGGTACC
TTTGTACGCCTGTTTTATACTCCCTTCCCCCGTAACTTAGAAGCACAATGTCCAAGTTCAATAGGAGGGG
GTACAAACCAGTACCACCACGAACAAGCACTTCTGTTCCCCCGGTGAGGCTGTATAGGCTGTTTCCACGG
CTAAAAGCGGCTGATCCGTTATCCGCTCATGTACTTCGAGAAGCCTAGTATCACCTTGGAATCTTCGATG
CGTTGCGCTCAACACTCAACCCCAGAGTGTAGCTTAGGTCGATGAGTCTGGACGTTCCTCACCGGCGACG
GTGGTCCAGGCTGCGTTGGCGGCCTACCTGTGGCCCAAAGCCACAGGACGCTAGTTGTGAACAAGGTGTG
AAGAGCCTATTGAGCTACCTGAGAGTCCTCCGGCCCCTGAATGCGGCTAATCCTAACCACGGAGCAGGCA
GTGGCAATCCAGCGACCAGCCTGTCGTAACGCGCAAGTTCGTGGCGGAACCGACTACTTTGGGTGTCCGT
GTTTCCTTTTATTTTTACAATGGCTGCTTATGGTGACAATCATTGATTGTTATCATAAAGCAAATTGGAT
TGGCCATCCGGTGAGAATTTGATTATTAAATTACTCTCTTGTTGGGATTGCTCCTTTGAAATCTTGTGCA
CTCACACCTATTGGAATTACCTCATTGTTAAGATATCCATCACACTGGCGGCCGCATCTAGAGGGCCCGG
ATCCAAATGGAAGACGCC
